Addgene plasmid #119916: pRK5_tAKARδ
Purpose: Mammalian expression of the tAKARδ sensor for detecting PKA activity using two-photon fluorescence lifetime imaging microscopy (2pFLIM)
Depositing lab: Haining Zhong. Depositing organization: Oregon Health & Science University. Publication: A Highly Sensitive A-Kinase Activity Reporter for Imaging Neuromodulatory Events in Awake Mice. Ma L, Jongbloets BC, Xiong WH, Melander JB, Qin M, Lameyer TJ, Harrison MF, Zemelman BV, Mao T, Zhong H. Neuron. 2018 Aug 22;99(4):665-679.e5. doi: 10.1016/j.neuron.2018.07.020. Epub 2018 Aug 9. PubMed 30100256.
Backbone
  Vector backbone: pRK5
  Backbone size w/o insert (bp): 4750
  Vector type: Mammalian Expression
Growth in bacteria
  Bacterial resistance: Ampicillin, 100 μg/mL
  Growth temperature: 37°C
  Growth strain: DH5alpha
  Copy number: High Copy
Gene/Insert
  Gene/Insert name: tAKARδ
Terms and licenses: Academic/Nonprofit Terms; Industry Terms: Not Available to Industry
How to cite: pRK5_tAKARδ was a gift from Haining Zhong (Addgene plasmid # 119916 ; http://n2t.net/addgene:119916 ; RRID:Addgene_119916)
