[The description below was written by a language model from this plasmid's Addgene catalogue record and pLannotate feature annotations shown in this document.]
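Description:
pRK5_tAKARδ is a mammalian expression plasmid built on the pRK5 backbone that encodes tAKARδ, a genetically encoded reporter of protein kinase A (PKA) activity designed for readout by two-photon fluorescence lifetime imaging microscopy (2pFLIM). It is propagated in E. coli as a high-copy plasmid through a ColE1/pUC-type origin and selected with ampicillin via the β-lactamase gene. The backbone also carries an M13 phage origin for single-stranded DNA production, along with remnants of lac, bom and rop sequences that have no role in sensor expression.

The sensor open reading frame sits downstream of the human CMV immediate early enhancer and promoter, followed by a fragment of CMV intron A and an SP6 promoter that could support in vitro transcription. It is terminated by an SV40 polyadenylation signal, and an SV40 enhancer/early promoter lies further downstream. Automated annotation of the coding region shows a short N-terminal segment matching yeast ABP140, an F-actin-binding protein, which may serve as a targeting motif, although the record does not explain its purpose. This is followed by an EGFP-type green fluorescent protein, a fragment of yeast RAD53 and a circularly permuted Venus-related fluorescent protein. This layout fits the usual kinase activity reporter design, in which a phosphopeptide-binding domain and a substrate motif are placed between a donor and an acceptor, so that phosphorylation changes energy transfer and therefore donor lifetime. The substrate sequence itself is not annotated, and how tAKARδ differs from related tAKAR variants is not stated. The short hit to an IgH signal sequence just upstream of the insert is a small fragment match and may not be functional. The plasmid is intended for transfection into mammalian cells to monitor PKA signalling, including responses to neuromodulators.
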