Features (pLannotate 1.2.2; 24 found; start..end, strand, type, name):
     14..393     +  enhancer       CMV enhancer: human cytomegalovirus immediate early enhancer
    394..597     +  promoter       CMV promoter: human cytomegalovirus (CMV) immediate early promoter
    733..776     +  intron         CMV intron (fragment): modified intron A from human cytomegalovirus
    828..846     +  promoter       SP6 promoter: promoter for bacteriophage SP6 RNA polymerase
    850..887     +  CDS            IgH signal sequence (fragment): signal sequence from the mouse immunoglobulin heavy chain variable region
    934..1005    +  CDS            ABP140 (fragment): AB140_YEAST - Also known as TRM140. Experimental evidence at protein level: Swiss-Prot protein existence level 1. S-adenosyl-L-methionine-dependent methyltransferase that mediates N(3)-methylcytidine modification of residue 32 of the tRNA anticodon loop of tRNA(Thr) and tRNA(Ser). Binds F-actin and shows weak F-actin cross-linking activity. From Saccharomyces cerevisiae (strain ATCC 204508 / S288c) (Baker's yeast).
   1012..1689    +  CDS            (3-F)Tyr-EGFP: (3-F)Tyr-EGFP is a basic (constitutively fluorescent) green fluorescent protein published in 2004, derived from Aequorea victoria.
   1699..2121    +  CDS            RAD53 (fragment): RAD53_YEAST - Also known as MEC2, SAD1, SPK1. Experimental evidence at protein level: Swiss-Prot protein existence level 1. Controls S-phase checkpoint as well as G1 and G2 DNA damage checkpoints. Phosphorylates proteins on serine, threonine, and tyrosine. Prevents entry into anaphase and mitotic exit after DNA damage via regulation of the Polo kinase CDC5. Seems to be involved in the phosphorylation of RPH1. From Saccharomyces cerevisiae (strain ATCC 204508 / S288c) (Baker's yeast).
   2219..2946    +  CDS            cp173Venus (fragment): circularly permuted form of the Venus yellow fluorescent protein (Nagai et al., 2004) efficient FRET acceptor for CFP
   2963..2991    +  misc_feature   MCS (fragment): pUC18/19 multiple cloning site
   3012..3146    +  polyA_signal   SV40 poly(A) signal: SV40 polyadenylation signal
   3215..3572    +  promoter       SV40 promoter: SV40 enhancer and early promoter
   3591..3745    +  CDS            lacZα (fragment): LacZα fragment of β-galactosidase; lacZ fragment
   3751..3802    -  misc_feature   bom (fragment): basis of mobility region from pBR322
   3821..4201    +  rep_origin     M13 ori (sequence partly withheld): M13 bacteriophage origin of replication; arrow indicates direction of (+) strand synthesis
   4277..4326    -  misc_feature   bom (fragment): basis of mobility region from pBR322
   4428..4463    -  CDS            rop (fragment): Rop protein, which maintains plasmids at low copy number; rop
   4558..4662    +  promoter       AmpR promoter: bla
   4663..5523    +  CDS            AmpR: β-lactamase; bla; confers resistance to ampicillin, carbenicillin, and related antibiotics
   5694..6282    +  rep_origin     ori: high-copy-number ColE1/pMB1/pBR322/pUC origin of replication
   6465..6557    +  CDS            lacI (fragment): lac repressor; lacI; The lac repressor binds to the lac operator to inhibit transcription in E. coli. This inhibition can be relieved by adding lactose or isopropyl-β-D-thiogalactopyranoside (IPTG).
   6570..6591    +  protein_bind   CAP binding site: CAP binding activates transcription in the presence of cAMP. E. coli catabolite activator protein
   6606..6636    +  promoter       lac promoter: promoter for the E. coli lac operon
   6644..6660    +  protein_bind   lac operator: The lac repressor binds to the lac operator to inhibit transcription in E. coli. This inhibition can be relieved by adding lactose or isopropyl-β-D-thiogalactopyranoside (IPTG). lac repressor encoded by lacI
>Addgene plasmid #119916 | pRK5_tAKARδ | addgene full sequence | sequence record 235166 | Addgene NGS Result
TTCGAGCTCGCCCGACATTGATTATTGACTAGTTATTAATAGTAATCAATTACGGGGTCATTAGTTCATA
GCCCATATATGGAGTTCCGCGTTACATAACTTACGGTAAATGGCCCGCCTGGCTGACCGCCCAACGACCC
CCGCCCATTGACGTCAATAATGACGTATGTTCCCATAGTAACGCCAATAGGGACTTTCCATTGACGTCAA
TGGGTGGAGTATTTACGGTAAACTGCCCACTTGGCAGTACATCAAGTGTATCATATGCCAAGTACGCCCC
CTATTGACGTCAATGACGGTAAATGGCCCGCCTGGCATTATGCCCAGTACATGACCTTATGGGACTTTCC
TACTTGGCAGTACATCTACGTATTAGTCATCGCTATTACCATGGTGATGCGGTTTTGGCAGTACATCAAT
GGGCGTGGATAGCGGTTTGACTCACGGGGATTTCCAAGTCTCCACCCCATTGACGTCAATGGGAGTTTGT
TTTGGCACCAAAATCAACGGGACTTTCCAAAATGTCGTAACAACTCCGCCCCATTGACGCAAATGGGCGG
TAGGCGTGTACGGTGGGAGGTCTATATAAGCAGAGCTCGTTTAGTGAACCGTCAGATCGCCTGGAGACGC
CATCCACGCTGTTTTGACCTCCATAGAAGACACCGGGACCGATCCAGCCTCCGCGGCCGGGAACGGTGCA
TTGGAACGCGGATTCCCCGTGCCAAGAGTGACGTAAGTACCGCCTATAGAGTCTATAGGCCCACCCCCTT
GGCTTCGTTAGAACGCGGCTACAATTAATACATAACCTTATGTATCATACACATACGATTTAGGTGACAC
TATAGAATAACATCCACTTTGCCTTTCTCTCCACAGGTGTCCACTCCCAGGTCCAACTGCACCTCGGTTC
TATCGATTGAATTCGTCGCCACCATGGGCGTGGCCGACTTGATCAAGAAGTTCGAGTCCATCTCCAAGGA
GGAGGGGGATCCACCGGTCGCCACCATGGTGAGCAAGGGCGAGGAGCTGTTCACCGGGGTGGTGCCCATC
CTGGTCGAGCTGGACGGCGACGTAAACGGCCACAAGTTCAGCGTGTCCGGCGAGGGCGAGGGCGATGCCA
CCTACGGCAAGCTGACCCTGAAGTTCATCTGCACCACCGGCAAGCTGCCCGTGCCCTGGCCCACCCTCGT
GACCACCCTGACCTACGGCGTGCAGTGCTTCAGCCGCTACCCCGACCACATGAAGCAGCACGACTTCTTC
AAGTCCGCCATGCCCGAAGGCTACGTCCAGGAGCGCACCATCTTCTTCAAGGACGACGGCAACTACAAGA
CCCGCGCCGAGGTGAAGTTCGAGGGCGACACCCTGGTGAACCGCATCGAGCTGAAGGGCATCGACTTCAA
GGAGGACGGCAACATCCTGGGGCACAAGCTGGAGTACAACTACAACAGCCACAACGTCTATATCATGGCC
GACAAGCAGAAGAACGGCATCAAGGTGAACTTCAAGATCCGCCACAACATCGAGGACGGCAGCGTGCAGC
TCGCCGACCACTACCAGCAGAACACCCCCATCGGCGACGGCCCCGTGCTGCTGCCCGACAACCACTACCT
GAGCACCCAGTCCAAGCTGAGCAAAGACCCCAACGAGAAGCGCGATCACATGGTCCTGCTGGAGTTCGTG
ACCGCCGCCCGCATGCATAAGTTTTCTCAAGAACAGATCGGCGAAAACATTGTGTGCAGGGTCATTTGTA
CCACGGGTCAAATTCCCATCCGAGATTTGTCAGCTGATATTTCACAAGTGCTTAAGGAAAAACGATCCAT
AAAGAAAGTTTGGACATTTGGTAGAAACCCAGCCTGTGACTATCATTTAGGAAACATTTCAAGACTGTCA
AATAAGCATTTCCAAATACTACTAGGAGAAGACGGTAACCTTTTATTGAATGACATTTCCACTAATGGGA
CCTGGTTAAATGGGCAAAAAGTCGAGAAGAACAGCAATCAGTTACTGTCTCAAGGTGATGAAATAACCGT
TGGTGTAGGCGTGGAATCAGATATTTTATCTCTGGTCATTTTCATAAACGACAAATTTAAGCAGTGCCTC
GAGCAGAACAAAGTTGATCGCTCTGCAGGTAAGCCAGGCAGCGGCGAGGGCAGCACCAAGGGCCTGCGTC
GCGCCACCCTGGTGGACGGCGGCACCGGCGGCAGCGAGCTCATGGGCAGCGTGCAGCTCGCCGACCACTA
CCAGCAGAACACCCCCATCGGCGACGGCCCCGTGCTGCTGCCCGACAACCACTACCTGAGCTACCAGTCC
GCCCTGAGCAAAGACCCCAACGAGAAGCGCGATCACATGGTCCTGCTGGAGAGAGTGACCGCCGCCGGGA
TCACTCTCGGCATGGACGAGCTATACAAGGGTGGAACTGGAGGTTCAATGGTGAGCAAGGGCGAGGAGCT
GTTCACCGGGGTGGTGCCCATCCTGGTCGAGCTGGACGGCGACGTAAACGGCCACAAGTTCAGCGTGTCC
GGCGAGGGCGAGGGCGATGCCACCTACGGCAAGCTGACCCTGAAGCTCATCTGCACCACCGGCAAGCTGC
CCGTGCCCTGGCCCACCCTCGTGACCACCTTCGGCTACGGCCTGATGTGCTTCGCCCGCTACCCCGACCA
CATGAAGCAGCACGACTTCTTCAAGTCCGCCATGCCCGAAGGCTACGTCCAGGAGCGCACCATCTTCTTC
AAGGACGACGGCAACTACAAGACCCGCGCCGAGGTGAAGTTCGAGGGCGACACCCTGGTGAACCGCATCG
AGCTGAAGGGCATCGACTTCAAGGAGGACGGCAACATCCTGGGGCACAAGCTGGAGTACAACTGGAACAG
CGTCAACGTCTATATCATGGCCGACAAGCAGAAGAACGGCATCAAGGTGAACTTCAAGATCCGCCACAAC
ATCGAGTAAGCGGCCGCAATTCCCCGGGGATCCTCTAGAGTCGACCTGCAGAAGCTTGGCCGCCATGGCC
CAACTTGTTTATTGCAGCTTATAATGGTTACAAATAAAGCAATAGCATCACAAATTTCACAAATAAAGCA
TTTTTTTCACTGCATTCTAGTTGTGGTTTGTCCAAACTCATCAATGTATCTTATCATGTCTGGATCGGGA
ATTAATTCGGCGCAGCACCATGGCCTGAAATAACCTCTGAAAGAGGAACTTGGTTAGGTACCTTCTGAGG
CGGAAAGAACCAGCTGTGGAATGTGTGTCAGTTAGGGTGTGGAAAGTCCCCAGGCTCCCCAGCAGGCAGA
AGTATGCAAAGCATGCATCTCAATTAGTCAGCAACCAGGTGTGGAAAGTCCCCAGGCTCCCCAGCAGGCA
GAAGTATGCAAAGCATGCATCTCAATTAGTCAGCAACCATAGTCCCGCCCCTAACTCCGCCCATCCCGCC
CCTAACTCCGCCCAGTTCCGCCCATTCTCCGCCCCATGGCTGACTAATTTTTTTTATTTATGCAGAGGCC
GAGGCCGCCTCGGCCTCTGAGCTATTCCAGAAGTAGTGAGGAGGCTTTTTTGGAGGCCTAGGCTTTTGCA
AAAAGCTGTTAACAGCTTGGCACTGGCCGTCGTTTTACAACGTCGTGACTGGGAAAACCCTGGCGTTACC
CAACTTAATCGCCTTGCAGCACATCCCCCTTTCGCCAGCTGGCGTAATAGCGAAGAGGCCCGCACCGATC
GCCCTTCCCAACAGTTGCGCAGCCTGAATGGCGAATGGCGCCTGATGCGGTATTTTCTCCTTACGCATCT
GTGCGGTATTTCACACCGCATA
[142 nt withheld, positions 3803-3944]
C
[141 nt withheld, positions 3946-4086]
CCTTTGACGTTGGAGTCCACGTTCTTT
[37 nt withheld, positions 4114-4150]
ACCCTATCTCGGGCTATTCTTTTGATTTATAAGGGATTTTGCCGATTTCGGCCTATTGGTTAAAAAATGA
GCTGATTTAACAAAAATTTAACGCGAATTTTAACAAAATATTAACGTTTACAATTTTATGGTGCACTCTC
AGTACAATCTGCTCTGATGCCGCATAGTTAAGCCAGCCCCGACACCCGCCAACACCCGCTGACGCGCCCT
GACGGGCTTGTCTGCTCCCGGCATCCGCTTACAGACAAGCTGTGACCGTCTCCGGGAGCTGCATGTGTCA
GAGGTTTTCACCGTCATCACCGAAACGCGCGAGACGAAAGGGCCTCGTGATACGCCTATTTTTATAGGTT
AATGTCATGATAATAATGGTTTCTTAGACGTCAGGTGGCACTTTTCGGGGAAATGTGCGCGGAACCCCTA
TTTGTTTATTTTTCTAAATACATTCAAATATGTATCCGCTCATGAGACAATAACCCTGATAAATGCTTCA
ATAATATTGAAAAAGGAAGAGTATGAGTATTCAACATTTCCGTGTCGCCCTTATTCCCTTTTTTGCGGCA
TTTTGCCTTCCTGTTTTTGCTCACCCAGAAACGCTGGTGAAAGTAAAAGATGCTGAAGATCAGTTGGGTG
CACGAGTGGGTTACATCGAACTGGATCTCAACAGCGGTAAGATCCTTGAGAGTTTTCGCCCCGAAGAACG
TTTTCCAATGATGAGCACTTTTAAAGTTCTGCTATGTGGCGCGGTATTATCCCGTATTGACGCCGGGCAA
GAGCAACTCGGTCGCCGCATACACTATTCTCAGAATGACTTGGTTGAGTACTCACCAGTCACAGAAAAGC
ATCTTACGGATGGCATGACAGTAAGAGAATTATGCAGTGCTGCCATAACCATGAGTGATAACACTGCGGC
CAACTTACTTCTGACAACGATCGGAGGACCGAAGGAGCTAACCGCTTTTTTGCACAACATGGGGGATCAT
GTAACTCGCCTTGATCGTTGGGAACCGGAGCTGAATGAAGCCATACCAAACGACGAGCGTGACACCACGA
TGCCTGTAGCAATGGCAACAACGTTGCGCAAACTATTAACTGGCGAACTACTTACTCTAGCTTCCCGGCA
ACAATTAATAGACTGGATGGAGGCGGATAAAGTTGCAGGACCACTTCTGCGCTCGGCCCTTCCGGCTGGC
TGGTTTATTGCTGATAAATCTGGAGCCGGTGAGCGTGGGTCTCGCGGTATCATTGCAGCACTGGGGCCAG
ATGGTAAGCCCTCCCGTATCGTAGTTATCTACACGACGGGGAGTCAGGCAACTATGGATGAACGAAATAG
ACAGATCGCTGAGATAGGTGCCTCACTGATTAAGCATTGGTAACTGTCAGACCAAGTTTACTCATATATA
CTTTAGATTGATTTAAAACTTCATTTTTAATTTAAAAGGATCTAGGTGAAGATCCTTTTTGATAATCTCA
TGACCAAAATCCCTTAACGTGAGTTTTCGTTCCACTGAGCGTCAGACCCCGTAGAAAAGATCAAAGGATC
TTCTTGAGATCCTTTTTTTCTGCGCGTAATCTGCTGCTTGCAAACAAAAAAACCACCGCTACCAGCGGTG
GTTTGTTTGCCGGATCAAGAGCTACCAACTCTTTTTCCGAAGGTAACTGGCTTCAGCAGAGCGCAGATAC
CAAATACTGTTCTTCTAGTGTAGCCGTAGTTAGGCCACCACTTCAAGAACTCTGTAGCACCGCCTACATA
CCTCGCTCTGCTAATCCTGTTACCAGTGGCTGCTGCCAGTGGCGATAAGTCGTGTCTTACCGGGTTGGAC
TCAAGACGATAGTTACCGGATAAGGCGCAGCGGTCGGGCTGAACGGGGGGTTCGTGCACACAGCCCAGCT
TGGAGCGAACGACCTACACCGAACTGAGATACCTACAGCGTGAGCTATGAGAAAGCGCCACGCTTCCCGA
AGGGAGAAAGGCGGACAGGTATCCGGTAAGCGGCAGGGTCGGAACAGGAGAGCGCACGAGGGAGCTTCCA
GGGGGAAACGCCTGGTATCTTTATAGTCCTGTCGGGTTTCGCCACCTCTGACTTGAGCGTCGATTTTTGT
GATGCTCGTCAGGGGGGCGGAGCCTATGGAAAAACGCCAGCAACGCGGCCTTTTTACGGTTCCTGGCCTT
TTGCTGGCCTTTTGCTCACATGTTCTTTCCTGCGTTATCCCCTGATTCTGTGGATAACCGTATTACCGCC
TTTGAGTGAGCTGATACCGCTCGCCGCAGCCGAACGACCGAGCGCAGCGAGTCAGTGAGCGAGGAAGCGG
AAGAGCGCCCAATACGCAAACCGCCTCTCCCCGCGCGTTGGCCGATTCATTAATGCAGCTGGCACGACAG
GTTTCCCGACTGGAAAGCGGGCAGTGAGCGCAACGCAATTAATGTGAGTTAGCTCACTCATTAGGCACCC
CAGGCTTTACACTTTATGCTTCCGGCTCGTATGTTGTGTGGAATTGTGAGCGGATAACAATTTCACACAG
GAAACAGCTATGACATGATTACGAATTAA
